>Addgene plasmid #50929 | pRGE31 | depositor full sequence | sequence record 78025 | pRGE31 sequence 9188 bps
CTTGTACAAAGTGGTTGATAACAGCGACTACAAGGATGACGATGACAAGGCTTAGAGCTCGAATTTCCCC
GATCGTTCAAACATTTGGCAATAAAGTTTCTTAAGATTGAATCCTGTTGCCGGTCTTGCGATGATTATCA
TATAATTTCTGTTGAATTACGTTAAGCATGTAATAATTAACATGTAATGCATGACGTTATTTATGAGATG
GGTTTTTATGATTAGAGTCCCGCAATTATACATTTAATACGCGATAGAAAACAAAATATAGCGCGCAAAC
TAGGATAAATTATCGCGCGCGGTGTCATCTATGTTACTAGATCGGGAATTCACTGGCCGTCGTTTTACAA
CGTCGTGACTGGGAAAACCCTGGCGTTACCCAACTTAATCGCCTTGCAGCACATCCCCCTTTCGCCAGCT
GGCGTAATAGCGAAGAGGCCCGCACCGATCGCCCTTCCCAACAGTTGCGCAGCCTGAATGGCGAATGGCG
CCTGATGCGGTATTTTCTCCTTACGCATCTGTGCGGTATTTCACACCGCATA
[142 nt withheld, positions 543-684]
C
[141 nt withheld, positions 686-826]
CCTTTGACGTTGGAGTCCACGTTCTTT
[37 nt withheld, positions 854-890]
ACCCTATCTCGGGCTATTCTTTTGATTTATAAGGGATTTTGCCGATTTCGGCCTATTGGTTAAAAAATGA
GCTGATTTAACAAAAATTTAACGCGAATTTTAACAAAATATTAACGTTTACAATTTTATGGTGCACTCTC
AGTACAATCTGCTCTGATGCCGCATAGTTAAGCCAGCCCCGACACCCGCCAACACCCGCTGACGCGCCCT
GACGGGCTTGTCTGCTCCCGGCATCCGCTTACAGACAAGCTGTGACCGTCTCCGGGAGCTGCATGTGTCA
GAGGTTTTCACCGTCATCACCGAAACGCGCGAGACGAAAGGGCCTCGTGATACGCCTATTTTTATAGGTT
AATGTCATGATAATAATGGTTTCTTAGACGTCAGGTGGCACTTTTCGGGGAAATGTGCGCGGAACCCCTA
TTTGTTTATTTTTCTAAATACATTCAAATATGTATCCGCTCATGAGACAATAACCCTGATAAATGCTTCA
ATAATATTGAAAAAGGAAGAGTATGAGTATTCAACATTTCCGTGTCGCCCTTATTCCCTTTTTTGCGGCA
TTTTGCCTTCCTGTTTTTGCTCACCCAGAAACGCTGGTGAAAGTAAAAGATGCTGAAGATCAGTTGGGTG
CACGAGTGGGTTACATCGAACTGGATCTCAACAGCGGTAAGATCCTTGAGAGTTTTCGCCCCGAAGAACG
TTTTCCAATGATGAGCACTTTTAAAGTTCTGCTATGTGGCGCGGTATTATCCCGTATTGACGCCGGGCAA
GAGCAACTCGGTCGCCGCATACACTATTCTCAGAATGACTTGGTTGAGTACTCACCAGTCACAGAAAAGC
ATCTTACGGATGGCATGACAGTAAGAGAATTATGCAGTGCTGCCATAACCATGAGTGATAACACTGCGGC
CAACTTACTTCTGACAACGATCGGAGGACCGAAGGAGCTAACCGCTTTTTTGCACAACATGGGGGATCAT
GTAACTCGCCTTGATCGTTGGGAACCGGAGCTGAATGAAGCCATACCAAACGACGAGCGTGACACCACGA
TGCCTGTAGCAATGGCAACAACGTTGCGCAAACTATTAACTGGCGAACTACTTACTCTAGCTTCCCGGCA
ACAATTAATAGACTGGATGGAGGCGGATAAAGTTGCAGGACCACTTCTGCGCTCGGCCCTTCCGGCTGGC
TGGTTTATTGCTGATAAATCTGGAGCCGGTGAGCGTGGCACTCGCGGTATCATTGCAGCACTGGGGCCAG
ATGGTAAGCCCTCCCGTATCGTAGTTATCTACACGACGGGGAGTCAGGCAACTATGGATGAACGAAATAG
ACAGATCGCTGAGATAGGTGCCTCACTGATTAAGCATTGGTAACTGTCAGACCAAGTTTACTCATATATA
CTTTAGATTGATTTAAAACTTCATTTTTAATTTAAAAGGATCTAGGTGAAGATCCTTTTTGATAATCTCA
TGACCAAAATCCCTTAACGTGAGTTTTCGTTCCACTGAGCGTCAGACCCCGTAGAAAAGATCAAAGGATC
TTCTTGAGATCCTTTTTTTCTGCGCGTAATCTGCTGCTTGCAAACAAAAAAACCACCGCTACCAGCGGTG
GTTTGTTTGCCGGATCAAGAGCTACCAACTCTTTTTCCGAAGGTAACTGGCTTCAGCAGAGCGCAGATAC
CAAATACTGTCCTTCTAGTGTAGCCGTAGTTAGGCCACCACTTCAAGAACTCTGTAGCACCGCCTACATA
CCTCGCTCTGCTAATCCTGTTACCAGTGGCTGCTGCCAGTGGCGATAAGTCGTGTCTTACCGGGTTGGAC
TCAAGACGATAGTTACCGGATAAGGCGCAGCGGTCGGGCTGAACGGGGGGTTCGTGCACACAGCCCAGCT
TGGAGCGAACGACCTACACCGAACTGAGATACCTACAGCGTGAGCTATGAGAAAGCGCCACGCTTCCCGA
AGGGAGAAAGGCGGACAGGTATCCGGTAAGCGGCAGGGTCGGAACAGGAGAGCGCACGAGGGAGCTTCCA
GGGGGAAACGCCTGGTATCTTTATAGTCCTGTCGGGTTTCGCCACCTCTGACTTGAGCGTCGATTTTTGT
GATGCTCGTCAGGGGGGCGGAGCCTATGGAAAAACGCCAGCAACGCGGCCTTTTTACGGTTCCTGGCCTT
TTGCTGGCCTTTTGCTCACATGTTCTTTCCTGCGTTATCCCCTGATTCTGTGGATAACCGTATTACCGCC
TTTGAGTGAGCTGATACCGCTCGCCGCAGCCGAACGACCGAGCGCAGCGAGTCAGTGAGCGAGGAAGCGG
AAGAGCGCCCAATACGCAAACCGCCTCTCCCCGCGCGTTGGCCGATTCATTAATGCAGCTGGCACGACAG
GTTTCCCGACTGGAAAGCGGGCAGTGAGCGCAACGCAATTAATGTGAGTTAGCTCACTCATTAGGCACCC
CAGGCTTTACACTTTATGCTTCCGGCTCGTATGTTGTGTGGAATTGTGAGCGGATAACAATTTCACACAG
GAAACAGCTATGACCATGATTACGCCAAGCTTAAGGAATCTTTAAACATACGAACAGATCACTTAAAGTT
CTTCTGAAGCAACTTAAAGTTATCAGGCATGCATGGATCTTGGAGGAATCAGATGTGCAGTCAGGGACCA
TAGCACAAGACAGGCGTCTTCTACTGGTGCTACCAGCAAATGCTGGAAGCCGGGAACACTGGGTACGTTG
GAAACCACGTGATGTGAAGAAGTAAGATAAACTGTAGGAGAAAAGCATTTCGTAGTGGGCCATGAAGCCT
TTCAGGACATGTATTGCAGTATGGGCCGGCCCATTACGCAATTGGACGACAACAAAGACTAGTATTAGTA
CCACCTCGGCTATCCACATAGATCAAAGCTGATTTAAAAGAGTTGTGCAGATGATCCGTGGCAGGAGACC
GAGGTCTCGGTTTTAGAGCTAGAAATAGCAAGTTAAAATAAGGCTAGTCCGTTATCAACTTGAAAAAGTG
GCACCGAGTCGGTGCTTTTTTGTTTTAGAGCTAGAAATAGCAAGTTAAAATAAGGCTAGTCCGTTTTTAG
CGCGTGCATGCCTGCAGGTCCCCAGATTAGCCTTTTCAATTTCAGAAAGAATGCTAACCCACAGATGGTT
AGAGAGGCTTACGCAGCAGCACTCATCAAGACGATCTACCCGAGCAATAATCTCCAGGAAATCAAATACC
TTCCCAAGAAGGTTAAAGATGCAGTCAAAAGATTCAGGACTAACTGCATCAAGAACACAGAGAAAGATAT
ATTTCTCAAGATCAGAAGTACTATTCCAGTATGGACGATTCAAGGCTTGCTTCACAAACCAAGGCAAGTA
ATAGAGATTGGAGTCTCTAAAAAGGTAGTTCCCACTGAATCAAAGGCCATGGAGTCAAAGATTCAAATAG
AGGACCTAACAGAACTCGCCGTAAAGACTGGCGAACAGTTCATACAGAGTCTCTTACGACTCAATGACAA
GAAGAAAATCTTCGTCAACATGGTGGAGCACGACACACTTGTCTACTCCAAAAATATCAAAGATACAGTC
TCAGAAGACCAAAGGGCAATTGAGACTTTTCAACAAAGGGTAATATCCGGAAACCTCCTCGGATTCCATT
GCCCAGCTATCTGTCACTTTATTGTGAAGATAGTGGAAAAGGAAGGTGGCTCCTACAAATGCCATCATTG
CGATAAAGGAAAGGCCATCGTTGAAGATGCCTCTGCCGACAGTGGTCCCAAAGATGGACCCCCACCCACG
AGGAGCATCGTGGAAAAAGAAGACGTTCCAACCACGTCTTCAAAGCAAGTGGATTGATGTGATATCTCCA
CTGACGTAAGGGATGACGCACAATCCCACTATCCTTCGCAAGACCCTTCCTCTATATAAGGAAGTTCATT
TCATTTGGAGAGAACACGGGGGACTCTAGAGTTATCAACAAGTTTGTACAAAAAAGCAGGCTCCACCATG
GACTATAAGGACCACGACGGAGACTACAAGGATCATGATATTGATTACAAAGACGATGACGATAAGATGG
CCCCAAAGAAGAAGCGGAAGGTCGGTATCCACGGAGTCCCAGCAGCCGACAAGAAGTACAGCATCGGCCT
GGACATCGGCACCAACTCTGTGGGCTGGGCCGTGATCACCGACGAGTACAAGGTGCCCAGCAAGAAATTC
AAGGTGCTGGGCAACACCGACCGGCACAGCATCAAGAAGAACCTGATCGGAGCCCTGCTGTTCGACAGCG
GCGAAACAGCCGAGGCCACCCGGCTGAAGAGAACCGCCAGAAGAAGATACACCAGACGGAAGAACCGGAT
CTGCTATCTGCAAGAGATCTTCAGCAACGAGATGGCCAAGGTGGACGACAGCTTCTTCCACAGACTGGAA
GAGTCCTTCCTGGTGGAAGAGGATAAGAAGCACGAGCGGCACCCCATCTTCGGCAACATCGTGGACGAGG
TGGCCTACCACGAGAAGTACCCCACCATCTACCACCTGAGAAAGAAACTGGTGGACAGCACCGACAAGGC
CGACCTGCGGCTGATCTATCTGGCCCTGGCCCACATGATCAAGTTCCGGGGCCACTTCCTGATCGAGGGC
GACCTGAACCCCGACAACAGCGACGTGGACAAGCTGTTCATCCAGCTGGTGCAGACCTACAACCAGCTGT
TCGAGGAAAACCCCATCAACGCCAGCGGCGTGGACGCCAAGGCCATCCTGTCTGCCAGACTGAGCAAGAG
CAGACGGCTGGAAAATCTGATCGCCCAGCTGCCCGGCGAGAAGAAGAATGGCCTGTTCGGAAACCTGATT
GCCCTGAGCCTGGGCCTGACCCCCAACTTCAAGAGCAACTTCGACCTGGCCGAGGATGCCAAACTGCAGC
TGAGCAAGGACACCTACGACGACGACCTGGACAACCTGCTGGCCCAGATCGGCGACCAGTACGCCGACCT
GTTTCTGGCCGCCAAGAACCTGTCCGACGCCATCCTGCTGAGCGACATCCTGAGAGTGAACACCGAGATC
ACCAAGGCCCCCCTGAGCGCCTCTATGATCAAGAGATACGACGAGCACCACCAGGACCTGACCCTGCTGA
AAGCTCTCGTGCGGCAGCAGCTGCCTGAGAAGTACAAAGAGATTTTCTTCGACCAGAGCAAGAACGGCTA
CGCCGGCTACATTGACGGCGGAGCCAGCCAGGAAGAGTTCTACAAGTTCATCAAGCCCATCCTGGAAAAG
ATGGACGGCACCGAGGAACTGCTCGTGAAGCTGAACAGAGAGGACCTGCTGCGGAAGCAGCGGACCTTCG
ACAACGGCAGCATCCCCCACCAGATCCACCTGGGAGAGCTGCACGCCATTCTGCGGCGGCAGGAAGATTT
TTACCCATTCCTGAAGGACAACCGGGAAAAGATCGAGAAGATCCTGACCTTCCGCATCCCCTACTACGTG
GGCCCTCTGGCCAGGGGAAACAGCAGATTCGCCTGGATGACCAGAAAGAGCGAGGAAACCATCACCCCCT
GGAACTTCGAGGAAGTGGTGGACAAGGGCGCTTCCGCCCAGAGCTTCATCGAGCGGATGACCAACTTCGA
TAAGAACCTGCCCAACGAGAAGGTGCTGCCCAAGCACAGCCTGCTGTACGAGTACTTCACCGTGTATAAC
GAGCTGACCAAAGTGAAATACGTGACCGAGGGAATGAGAAAGCCCGCCTTCCTGAGCGGCGAGCAGAAAA
AGGCCATCGTGGACCTGCTGTTCAAGACCAACCGGAAAGTGACCGTGAAGCAGCTGAAAGAGGACTACTT
CAAGAAAATCGAGTGCTTCGACTCCGTGGAAATCTCCGGCGTGGAAGATCGGTTCAACGCCTCCCTGGGC
ACATACCACGATCTGCTGAAAATTATCAAGGACAAGGACTTCCTGGACAATGAGGAAAACGAGGACATTC
TGGAAGATATCGTGCTGACCCTGACACTGTTTGAGGACAGAGAGATGATCGAGGAACGGCTGAAAACCTA
TGCCCACCTGTTCGACGACAAAGTGATGAAGCAGCTGAAGCGGCGGAGATACACCGGCTGGGGCAGGCTG
AGCCGGAAGCTGATCAACGGCATCCGGGACAAGCAGTCCGGCAAGACAATCCTGGATTTCCTGAAGTCCG
ACGGCTTCGCCAACAGAAACTTCATGCAGCTGATCCACGACGACAGCCTGACCTTTAAAGAGGACATCCA
GAAAGCCCAGGTGTCCGGCCAGGGCGATAGCCTGCACGAGCACATTGCCAATCTGGCCGGCAGCCCCGCC
ATTAAGAAGGGCATCCTGCAGACAGTGAAGGTGGTGGACGAGCTCGTGAAAGTGATGGGCCGGCACAAGC
CCGAGAACATCGTGATCGAAATGGCCAGAGAGAACCAGACCACCCAGAAGGGACAGAAGAACAGCCGCGA
GAGAATGAAGCGGATCGAAGAGGGCATCAAAGAGCTGGGCAGCCAGATCCTGAAAGAACACCCCGTGGAA
AACACCCAGCTGCAGAACGAGAAGCTGTACCTGTACTACCTGCAGAATGGGCGGGATATGTACGTGGACC
AGGAACTGGACATCAACCGGCTGTCCGACTACGATGTGGACCATATCGTGCCTCAGAGCTTTCTGAAGGA
CGACTCCATCGACAACAAGGTGCTGACCAGAAGCGACAAGAACCGGGGCAAGAGCGACAACGTGCCCTCC
GAAGAGGTCGTGAAGAAGATGAAGAACTACTGGCGGCAGCTGCTGAACGCCAAGCTGATTACCCAGAGAA
AGTTCGACAATCTGACCAAGGCCGAGAGAGGCGGCCTGAGCGAACTGGATAAGGCCGGCTTCATCAAGAG
ACAGCTGGTGGAAACCCGGCAGATCACAAAGCACGTGGCACAGATCCTGGACTCCCGGATGAACACTAAG
TACGACGAGAATGACAAGCTGATCCGGGAAGTGAAAGTGATCACCCTGAAGTCCAAGCTGGTGTCCGATT
TCCGGAAGGATTTCCAGTTTTACAAAGTGCGCGAGATCAACAACTACCACCACGCCCACGACGCCTACCT
GAACGCCGTCGTGGGAACCGCCCTGATCAAAAAGTACCCTAAGCTGGAAAGCGAGTTCGTGTACGGCGAC
TACAAGGTGTACGACGTGCGGAAGATGATCGCCAAGAGCGAGCAGGAAATCGGCAAGGCTACCGCCAAGT
ACTTCTTCTACAGCAACATCATGAACTTTTTCAAGACCGAGATTACCCTGGCCAACGGCGAGATCCGGAA
GCGGCCTCTGATCGAGACAAACGGCGAAACCGGGGAGATCGTGTGGGATAAGGGCCGGGATTTTGCCACC
GTGCGGAAAGTGCTGAGCATGCCCCAAGTGAATATCGTGAAAAAGACCGAGGTGCAGACAGGCGGCTTCA
GCAAAGAGTCTATCCTGCCCAAGAGGAACAGCGATAAGCTGATCGCCAGAAAGAAGGACTGGGACCCTAA
GAAGTACGGCGGCTTCGACAGCCCCACCGTGGCCTATTCTGTGCTGGTGGTGGCCAAAGTGGAAAAGGGC
AAGTCCAAGAAACTGAAGAGTGTGAAAGAGCTGCTGGGGATCACCATCATGGAAAGAAGCAGCTTCGAGA
AGAATCCCATCGACTTTCTGGAAGCCAAGGGCTACAAAGAAGTGAAAAAGGACCTGATCATCAAGCTGCC
TAAGTACTCCCTGTTCGAGCTGGAAAACGGCCGGAAGAGAATGCTGGCCTCTGCCGGCGAACTGCAGAAG
GGAAACGAACTGGCCCTGCCCTCCAAATATGTGAACTTCCTGTACCTGGCCAGCCACTATGAGAAGCTGA
AGGGCTCCCCCGAGGATAATGAGCAGAAACAGCTGTTTGTGGAACAGCACAAGCACTACCTGGACGAGAT
CATCGAGCAGATCAGCGAGTTCTCCAAGAGAGTGATCCTGGCCGACGCTAATCTGGACAAAGTGCTGTCC
GCCTACAACAAGCACCGGGATAAGCCCATCAGAGAGCAGGCCGAGAATATCATCCACCTGTTTACCCTGA
CCAATCTGGGAGCCCCTGCCGCCTTCAAGTACTTTGACACCACCATCGACCGGAAGAGGTACACCAGCAC
CAAAGAGGTGCTGGACGCCACCCTGATCCACCAGAGCATCACCGGCCTGTACGAGACACGGATCGACCTG
TCTCAGCTGGGAGGCGACAAAAGGCCGGCGGCCACGAAAAAGGCCGGCCAGGCAAAAAAGAAAAAGTAAG
AATTCGCGGCCGCACTCGAGATATCTAGACCCAGCTTT
Features (pLannotate 1.2.2; 23 found; start..end, strand, type, name):
     29..49      +  CDS            FLAG (fragment): FLAG® epitope tag, followed by an enterokinase cleavage site
     71..323     +  terminator     NOS terminator: nopaline synthase terminator and poly(A) signal
    328..485     +  CDS            lacZα (fragment): LacZα fragment of β-galactosidase; lacZ fragment
    491..542     -  misc_feature   bom (fragment): basis of mobility region from pBR322
    561..941     +  rep_origin     M13 ori (sequence partly withheld): M13 bacteriophage origin of replication; arrow indicates direction of (+) strand synthesis
   1017..1066    -  misc_feature   bom (fragment): basis of mobility region from pBR322
   1168..1203    -  CDS            rop (fragment): Rop protein, which maintains plasmids at low copy number; rop
   1298..1402    +  promoter       AmpR promoter: bla
   1403..2263    +  CDS            AmpR: β-lactamase; bla; confers resistance to ampicillin, carbenicillin, and related antibiotics
   2434..3022    +  rep_origin     ori: high-copy-number ColE1/pMB1/pBR322/pUC origin of replication
   3205..3297    +  CDS            lacI (fragment): lac repressor; lacI; The lac repressor binds to the lac operator to inhibit transcription in E. coli. This inhibition can be relieved by adding lactose or isopropyl-β-D-thiogalactopyranoside (IPTG).
   3310..3331    +  protein_bind   CAP binding site: CAP binding activates transcription in the presence of cAMP. E. coli catabolite activator protein
   3346..3376    +  promoter       lac promoter: promoter for the E. coli lac operon
   3384..3400    +  protein_bind   lac operator: The lac repressor binds to the lac operator to inhibit transcription in E. coli. This inhibition can be relieved by adding lactose or isopropyl-β-D-thiogalactopyranoside (IPTG). lac repressor encoded by lacI
   3443..3823    +  promoter       OsU3 promoter: Oryza sativa (rice) snRNA U3 promoter
   3840..3915    +  misc_RNA       gRNA scaffold: guide RNA scaffold for the Streptococcus pyogenes CRISPR/Cas9 system
   3922..3965    +  misc_RNA       gRNA scaffold (fragment): guide RNA scaffold for the Streptococcus pyogenes CRISPR/Cas9 system
   4481..4822    +  promoter       CaMV 35S promoter: strong constitutive promoter from cauliflower mosaic virus
   4848..4872    +  protein_bind   attB1: mutant version of attB; recombination site for the Gateway® BP reaction BP Clonase™
   4998..6599    +  CDS            Cas9(N): N-terminal portion of Streptococcus pyogenes Cas9 (Zetsche et al., 2015)
   6600..9098    +  CDS            Cas9(C): C-terminal portion of Streptococcus pyogenes Cas9 (Zetsche et al., 2015)
   9099..9146    +  CDS            nucleoplasmin NLS: bipartite nuclear localization signal from nucleoplasmin
   9179..15      -  protein_bind   attB2 (across the origin): mutant version of attB; recombination site for the Gateway® BP reaction BP Clonase™
