[The description below was written by a language model from this plasmid's Addgene catalogue record and pLannotate feature annotations shown in this document.]
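Description:
pRGE31 is a plant-expression CRISPR/Cas9 vector built on the pUGW11 Gateway backbone and distributed as an empty backbone, meaning it carries no targeting spacer until the user adds one. It is a non-binary, high-copy plasmid propagated in E. coli through a ColE1/pUC-type origin with ampicillin selection from the β-lactamase gene. An M13 phage origin and remnants of the lac promoter/lacZα region are also present. The annotated features show no plant selectable marker or T-DNA borders, so the record does not indicate Agrobacterium-mediated delivery; direct DNA delivery into plant cells would fit this design, although the record does not state a delivery route.

The plasmid contains two expression units. In the first, the rice snoRNA U3 promoter, a Pol III-type promoter, sits immediately upstream of the Streptococcus pyogenes guide RNA scaffold. The backbone's BsaI sites were removed, presumably so that BsaI can be used to insert a target-specific spacer between promoter and scaffold, though the record lists only restriction enzyme cloning. A second, partial scaffold annotation follows the first. In the second unit, a CaMV 35S promoter (described in the catalogue as a dual 35S) drives S. pyogenes Cas9, which was taken from pX330 and introduced by a Gateway LR reaction, leaving the coding region flanked by attB1 and attB2 sites. The annotation software splits Cas9 into N- and C-terminal segments, but these are contiguous and form one full-length reading frame. This frame ends with a nucleoplasmin nuclear localization signal and is followed by a FLAG tag fragment from the backbone and the NOS terminator. After a guide sequence is inserted, the single plasmid supplies both components needed for RNA-guided genome editing in plants, particularly rice.
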