Addgene plasmid #50929: pRGE31
Purpose: (Empty Backbone) Expressing sgRNA and Cas9 in plants. The sgRNA was controlled by rice snoRNA U3 promoter
Depositing lab: Yinong Yang. Depositing organization: Pennsylvania State University. Publication: RNA-Guided Genome Editing in Plants Using a CRISPR-Cas System. Xie K, Yang Y. Mol Plant. 2013 Nov;6(6):1975-83. doi: 10.1093/mp/sst119. Epub 2013 Aug 17. PubMed 23956122.
Backbone
  Vector backbone: pUGW11
  Backbone manufacturer: Nakagawa,T.
  Backbone size (bp): 6034
  Modifications to backbone: 1. Removed Bsa I sites. 2. Insert a fragment containing Rice U3 promoter and gRNAscaffold 3. Insert Cas9 by LR reaction.
  Vector type: Plant Expression, CRISPR
  Promoter: Rice snoRNA U3 and dual 35S promoter
Growth in bacteria
  Bacterial resistance: Ampicillin, 100 μg/mL
  Growth temperature: 37°C
  Growth strain: DH5alpha
  Copy number: High Copy
Gene/Insert
  Cloning method: Restriction Enzyme
  Sequencing primers: 5′ M13R(-48); 3′ M13F(-20)
Resource information
  A portion of this plasmid was derived from a plasmid made by: The Cas9 fragment was from pX330.
Terms and licenses: Academic/Nonprofit Terms; Industry Terms: Not Available to Industry
Depositor comments: Please use the reference links above to access a published protocol for using plasmids pRGE31, pRGEB31, pRGE32 and pRGEB32 as well as a CRISPR design software tool.
How to cite: pRGE31 was a gift from Yinong Yang (Addgene plasmid # 50929 ; http://n2t.net/addgene:50929 ; RRID:Addgene_50929)
