>Addgene plasmid #50929 | pRGE31 | depositor partial sequence | sequence record 78024 | M13R(-48)
TCTTTAAACATACGAACAGATCACTTAAAGTTCTTCTGAAGCAACTTAAAGTTATCAGGCATGCATGGAT
CTTGGAGGAATCAGATGTGCAGTCAGGGACCATAGCACAAGACAGGCGTCTTCTACTGGTGCTACCAGCA
AATGCTGGAAGCCGGGAACACTGGGTACGTTGGAAACCACGTGATGTGAAGAAGTAAGATAAACTGTAGG
AGAAAAGCATTTCGTAGTGGGCCATGAAGCCTTTCAGGACATGTATTGCAGTATGGGCCGGCCCATTACG
CAATTGGACGACAACAAAGACTAGTATTAGTACCACCTCGGCTATCCACATAGATCAAAGCTGATTTAAA
AGAGTTGTGCAGATGATCCGTGGCAGGAGACCGAGGTCTCGGTTTTAGAGCTAGAAATAGCAAGTTAAAA
TAAGGCTAGTCCGTTATCAACTTGAAAAAGTGGCACCGAGTCGGTGCTTTTTTGTTTTAGAGCTAGAAAT
AGCAAGTTAAAATAAGGCTAGTCCGTTTTTAGCGCGTGCATGCCTGCAGGTCCCCAGATTAGCCTTTTCA
ATTTCAGAAAGAATGCTAACCCACAGATGGTTAGAGAGGCTTACGCAGCAGCACTCATCAAGACGATCTA
CCCGAGCAATAATCTCCAGGAAATCAAATACCTTCCCAAGAAGGTTAAAGATGCAGTCAAAAGATTCAGG
ACTAACTGCATCAAGAACACAGAGAAAGATATATTTCTCAAGATCAGAAGTACTATTCCAGTATGGACGA
TTCAAGGCTTGCTTCACAAACCAAGGCAAGTAATAGAGATTGGAGTCTCTAAAAAGGTAGTTCCCACTGA
ATCAAAGGCCATGGAGTCAAAGATTCAAATAGAGGACCTAACAGAACTCGCCGTAAAGACTGGCGAACAG
TTCATACAGAGTCTCTTACGACTCAATGACAAGAAGAAAATCTTCGTCAACATGGTGGAGCACGACACAC
TTGTCTACTCCAAAAATATCAAAGATACAGTCTCAGAAGACCAAAGGGCAATTGAGACTTTTCAACAAAG
GGTAATATCCGGAAACCTCCTCGGATTCCATTGCCCAGCTATCTGTCACTTTATTGTGAAGATAGTGGAA
AAGGAAGGTGGCTCCTACAAATGCCATCATTGCGNTNAAGGAAAGGCCATCGTTGAAGATGCCTCTGCCG
