>Addgene plasmid #50929 | pRGE31 | addgene partial sequence | sequence record 79984 | M13pUC-Rev 5'-AGCGGATAACAATTTCACACAGG-3'
TGATTACGCCAAGCTTAAGGAATCTTTAAACATACGAACAGATCACTTAAAGTTCTTCTGAAGCAACTTA
AAGTTATCAGGCATGCATGGATCTTGGAGGAATCAGATGTGCAGTCAGGGACCATAGCACAAGACAGGCG
TCTTCTACTGGTGCTACCAGCAAATGCTGGAAGCCGGGAACACTGGGTACGTTGGAAACCACGTGATGTG
AAGAAGTAAGATAAACTGTAGGAGAAAAGCATTTCGTAGTGGGCCATGAAGCCTTTCAGGACATGTATTG
CAGTATGGGCCGGCCCATTACGCAATTGGACGACAACAAAGACTAGTATTAGTACCACCTCGGCTATCCA
CATAGATCAAAGCTGATTTAAAAGAGTTGTGCAGATGATCCGTGGCAGGAGACCGAGGTCTCGGTTTTAG
AGCTAGAAATAGCAAGTTAAAATAAGGCTAGTCCGTTATCAACTTGAAAAAGTGGCACCGAGTCGGTGCT
TTTTTGTTTTAGAGCTAGAAATAGCAAGTTAAAATAAGGCTAGTCCGTTTTTAGCGCGTGCATGCCTGCA
GGTCCCCAGATTAGCCTTTTCAATTTCAGAAAGAATGCTAACCCACAGATGGTTAGAGAGGCTTACGCAG
CAGCACTCATCAAGACGATCTACCCGAGCAATAATCTCCAGGAAATCAAATACCTTCCCAAGAAGGTTAA
AGATGCAGTCAAAAGATTCAGGACTAACTGCATCAAGAACACAGAGAAAGATATATTTCTCAAGATCAGA
AGTACTATTCCAGTATGGACGATTCAAGGCTTGCTTCACAAACCAAGGCAAGTAATAGAGATTGGAGTCT
CTAAAAAGGTAGTTCCCACTGAATCAAAGGCCATGGAGTCAAAGATTCAAATAGAGGACCTAACAGAACT
CGCCGTAAAGACTGGCGAACAGTTCATACAGAGTCTCTTACGACTCAATGACAAGAAGAAAATCTTCGTC
AACATGGTGGAGCACGACACACTTGTCTACTCCAAAAATATCAAAGATACAGTCTCAGAAGACCAAAG
