>Addgene plasmid #50929 | pRGE31 | addgene partial sequence | sequence record 80709 | 35S promoter
TTTCATTTGGAGAGAACACGGGGGACTCTAGAGTTATCAACAAGTTTGTACAAAAAAGCAGGCTTCGAAG
GAGATAGAACCAATTCTCTAAGGAAATACTTAACCATGGACTATAAGGACCACGACGGAGACTACAAGGA
TCATGATATTGATTACAAAGACGATGACGATAAGATGGCCCCAAAGAAGAAGCGGAAGGTCGGTATCCAC
GGAGTCCCAGCAGCCGACAAGAAGTACAGCATCGGCCTGGACATCGGCACCAACTCTGTGGGCTGGGCCG
TGATCACCGACGAGTACAAGGTGCCCAGCAAGAAATTCAAGGTGCTGGGCAACACCGACCGGCACAGCAT
CAAGAAGAACCTGATCGGAGCCCTGCTGTTCGACAGCGGCGAAACAGCCGAGGCCACCCGGCTGAAGAGA
ACCGCCAGAAGAAGATACACCAGACGGAAGAACCGGATCTGCTATCTGCAAGAGATCTTCAGCAACGAGA
TGGCCAAGGTGGACGACAGCTTCTTCCACAGACTGGAAGAGTCCTTCCTGGTGGAAGAGGATAAGAAGCA
CGAGCGGCACCCCATCTTCGGCAACATCGTGGACGAGGTGGCCTACCACGAGAAGTACCCCACCATCTAC
CACCTGAGAAAGAAACTGGTGGACAGCACCGACAAGGCCGACCTGCGGCTGATCTATCTGGCCCTGGCCC
ACATGATCAAGTTCCGGGGCCACTTCCTGATCGAGGGCGACCTGAACCCCGACAACAGCGACGTGGACAA
GCTGTTCATCCAGCTGGTGCAGACCTACAACCAGCTGTTCGAGGAAAACCCCATCAACGCCAGCGGCGTG
GACGCCAAGGCCATCCTGTCTGCCAGACTGAGCAAGAGCAGACGGCTGGAAAATCTGATCGCCCAGCTGC
CCGGCGAGAAGAAGAATGGCCTGGTTCGGAAACCTGATTGCCCTTGAGCCTGGGCCTGACCCCCAACTTC
AAGAGCAACTTCGACCTGGCCGAGGATGCCAACTGCAGCTGAGCAAGGACACCTACGACGACGACCTGGA
CAACCTG
