>Addgene plasmid #50929 | pRGE31 | addgene partial sequence | sequence record 80712 | pUC-3 5'-GCCATTCGCCATTCAGGCTGCGCAACTGTT-3'
CGGGCCTCTTCGCTATTACGCCAGCTGGCGAAAGGGGGATGTGCTGCAAGGCGATTAAGTTGGGTAACGC
CAGGGTTTTCCCAGTCACGACGTTGTAAAACGACGGCCAGTGAATTCCCGATCTAGTAACATAGATGACA
CCGCGCGCGATAATTTATCCTAGTTTGCGCGCTATATTTTGTTTTCTATCGCGTATTAAATGTATAATTG
CGGGACTCTAATCATAAAAACCCATCTCATAAATAACGTCATGCATTACATGTTAATTATTACATGCTTA
ACGTAATTCAACAGAAATTATATGATAATCATCGCAAGACCGGCAACAGGATTCAATCTTAAGAAACTTT
ATTGCCAAATGTTTGAACGATCGGGGAAATTCGAGCTCTAAGCCTTGTCATCGTCATCCTTGTAGTCGCT
GTTATCAACCACTTTGTACAAGAAAGCTGGGTCTAGATATCTCGAGTGCGGCCGCGAATTCTTACTTTTT
CTTTTTTGCCTGGCCGGCCTTTTTCGTGGCCGCCGGCCTTTTGTCGCCTCCCAGCTGAGACAGGTCGATC
CGTGTCTCGTACAGGCCGGTGATGCTCTGGTGGATCAGGGTGGCGTCCAGCACCTCTTTGGTGCTGGTGT
ACCTCTTCCGGTCGATGGTGGTGTCAAAGTACTTGAAGGCGGCAGGGGCTCCCAGATTGGTCAGGGTAAA
CAGGTGGATGATATTCTCGGCCTGCTCTCTGATGGGCTTATCCCGGTGCTTGTTGTAGGCGGACAGCACT
TTGTCCAGATTAGCGTCGGCCAGGATCACTCTCTTGGAGAACTCGCTGATCTGCTCGATGATCTCGTCCA
GGTAGTGCTTGTGCTGTTCCACAAACAGCTGTTTCTGCTCATTATCCTCGGGGGAGCCCTTCAGCTTCTC
ATAGTGGCTGGCCAGGTACAGGAAGTTCACATATTTGGAGGGCAGGGCCAGTTCGTTTCCCTTCTGCAGT
TCGCCGGCAGAGGCCAGCATTCTCTTCCGGCCGTTTTCCAGCTCGAACAGGGAGTACTTAGGCAGC
